>Addgene plasmid #175158 | pLV V5-Eva1b | addgene full sequence | sequence record 352269 | Addgene NGS Result
TGGAAGGGCTAATTCACTCCCAAAGAAGACAAGATATCCTTGATCTGTGGATCTACCACACACAAGGCTA
CTTCCCTGATTAGCAGAACTACACACCAGGGCCAGGGGTCAGATATCCACTGACCTTTGGATGGTGCTAC
AAGCTAGTACCAGTTGAGCCAGATAAGGTAGAAGAGGCCAATAAAGGAGAGAACACCAGCTTGTTACACC
CTGTGAGCCTGCATGGGATGGATGACCCGGAGAGAGAAGTGTTAGAGTGGAGGTTTGACAGCCGCCTAGC
ATTTCATCACGTGGCCCGAGAGCTGCATCCGGAGTACTTCAAGAACTGCTGATATCGAGCTTGCTACAAG
GGACTTTCCGCTGGGGACTTTCCAGGGAGGCGTGGCCTGGGCGGGACTGGGGAGTGGCGAGCCCTCAGAT
CCTGCATATAAGCAGCTGCTTTTTGCCTGTACTGGGTCTCTCTGGTTAGACCAGATCTGAGCCTGGGAGC
TCTCTGGCTAACTAGGGAACCCACTGCTTAAGCCTCAATAAAGCTTGCCTTGAGTGCTTCAAGTAGTGTG
TGCCCGTCTGTTGTGTGACTCTGGTAACTAGAGATCCCTCAGACCCTTTTAGTCAGTGTGGAAAATCTCT
AGCAGTGGCGCCCGAACAGGGACTTGAAAGCGAAAGGGAAACCAGAGGAGCTCTCTCGACGCAGGACTCG
GCTTGCTGAAGCGCGCACGGCAAGAGGCGAGGGGCGGCGACTGGTGAGTACGCCAAAAATTTTGACTAGC
GGAGGCTAGAAGGAGAGAGATGGGTGCGAGAGCGTCAGTATTAAGCGGGGGAGAATTAGATCGCGATGGG
AAAAAATTCGGTTAAGGCCAGGGGGAAAGAAAAAATATAAATTAAAACATATAGTATGGGCAAGCAGGGA
GCTAGAACGATTCGCAGTTAATCCTGGCCTGTTAGAAACATCAGAAGGCTGTAGACAAATACTGGGACAG
CTACAACCATCCCTTCAGACAGGATCAGAAGAACTTAGATCATTATATAATACAGTAGCAACCCTCTATT
GTGTGCATCAAAGGATAGAGATAAAAGACACCAAGGAAGCTTTAGACAAGATAGAGGAAGAGCAAAACAA
AAGTAAGACCACCGCACAGCAAGCGGCCGGCCGCTGATCTTCAGACCTGGAGGAGGAGATATGAGGGACA
ATTGGAGAAGTGAATTATATAAATATAAAGTAGTAAAAATTGAACCATTAGGAGTAGCACCCACCAAGGC
AAAGAGAAGAGTGGTGCAGAGAGAAAAAAGAGCAGTGGGAATAGGAGCTTTGTTCCTTGGGTTCTTGGGA
GCAGCAGGAAGCACTATGGGCGCAGCGTCAATGACGCTGACGGTACAGGCCAGACAATTATTGTCTGGTA
TAGTGCAGCAGCAGAACAATTTGCTGAGGGCTATTGAGGCGCAACAGCATCTGTTGCAACTCACAGTCTG
GGGCATCAAGCAGCTCCAGGCAAGAATCCTGGCTGTGGAAAGATACCTAAAGGATCAACAGCTCCTGGGG
ATTTGGGGTTGCTCTGGAAAACTCATTTGCACCACTGCTGTGCCTTGGAATGCTAGTTGGAGTAATAAAT
CTCTGGAACAGATTTGGAATCACACGACCTGGATGGAGTGGGACAGAGAAATTAACAATTACACAAGCTT
AATACACTCCTTAATTGAAGAATCGCAAAACCAGCAAGAAAAGAATGAACAAGAATTATTGGAATTAGAT
AAATGGGCAAGTTTGTGGAATTGGTTTAACATAACAAATTGGCTGTGGTATATAAAATTATTCATAATGA
TAGTAGGAGGCTTGGTAGGTTTAAGAATAGTTTTTGCTGTACTTTCTATAGTGAATAGAGTTAGGCAGGG
ATATTCACCATTATCGTTTCAGACCCACCTCCCAACCCCGAGGGGACCCGACAGGCCCGAAGGAATAGAA
GAAGAAGGTGGAGAGAGAGACAGAGACAGATCCATTCGATTAGTGAACGGATCTCGACGGTATCGCCTTT
AAAAGAAAAGGGGGGATTGGGGGGTACAGTGCAGGGGAAAGAATAGTAGACATAATAGCAACAGACATAC
AAACTAAAGAATTACAAAAACAAATTACAAAAATTCAAAATTTTCGGGTTTATTACAGGGACAGCAGAGA
TCCAGTTTATCGATGAGGCCCTTTCGTCTTCACTCGAGGTGCCCGTCAGTGGGCAGAGCGCACATCGCCC
ACAGTCCCCGAGAAGTTGGGGGGAGGGGTCGGCAATTGAACCGGTGCCTAGAGAAGGTGGCGCGGGGTAA
ACTGGGAAAGTGATGTCGTGTACTGGCTCCGCCTTTTTCCCGAGGGTGGGGGAGAACCGTATATAAGTGC
AGTAGTCGCCGTGAACGTTCTTTTTCGCAACGGGTTTGCCGCCAGAACACAGGTAAGTGCCGTGTGTGGT
TCCCGCGGGCCTGGCCTCTTTACGGGTTATGGCCCTTGCGTGCCTTGAATTACTTCCACCTGGCTGCAGT
ACGTGATTCTTGATCCCGAGCTTCGGGTTGGAAGTGGGTGGGAGAGTTCGAGGCCTTGCGCTTAAGGAGC
CCCTTCGCCTCGTGCTTGAGTTGAGGCCTGGCCTGGGCGCTGGGGCCGCCGCGTGCGAATCTGGTGGCAC
CTTCGCGCCTGTCTCGCTGCTTTCGATAAGTCTCTAGCCATTTAAAATTTTTGATGACCTGCTGCGACGC
TTTTTTTCTGGCAAGATAGTCTTGTAAATGCGGGCCAAGATCTGCACACTGGTATTTCGGTTTTTGGGGC
CGCGGGCGGCGACGGGGCCCGTGCGTCCCAGCGCACATGTTCGGCGAGGCGGGGCCTGCGAGCGCGGCCA
CCGAGAATCGGACGGGGGTAGTCTCAAGCTGGCCGGCCTGCTCTGGTGCCTGGCCTCGCGCCGCCGTGTA
TCGCCCCGCCCTGGGCGGCAAGGCTGGCCCGGTCGGCACCAGTTGCGTGAGCGGAAAGATGGCCGCTTCC
CGGCCCTGCTGCAGGGAGCTCAAAATGGAGGACGCGGCGCTCGGGAGAGCGGGCGGGTGAGTCACCCACA
CAAAGGAAAAGGGCCTTTCCGTCCTCAGCCGTCGCTTCATGTGACTCCACGGAGTACCGGGCGCCGTCCA
GGCACCTCGATTAGTTCTCGAGCTTTTGGAGTACGTCGTCTTTAGGTTGGGGGGAGGGGTTTTATGCGAT
GGAGTTTCCCCACACTGAGTGGGTGGAGACTGAAGTTAGGCCAGCTTGGCACTTGATGTAATTCTCCTTG
GAATTTGCCCTTTTTGAGTTTGGATCTTGGTTCATTCTCAAGCCTCAGACAGTGGTTCAAAGTTTTTTTC
TTCCATTTCAGGTGTCGTGAGGATCCGCCGCCATGGGTAAGCCTATCCCTAACCCTCTCCTCGGTCTCGA
TTCTACGGGGGGCGGAGGGGGTGGGCCCATGGATGCCCCAAGAAGGGACATGGAGCTACTCAGCAACAGC
CTGGCAGCCTATGCGCACATCAGAGCTAACCCCGAGAGCTTCGGCCTCTACTTCGTGCTTGGCGTCTGCT
TCGGCCTGCTGCTGACCCTATGCCTGCTGGTCATCAGCATCTCCTGCGCGCCTCGCTCGCGACCCCGGAC
CCCTGCTCCGCGCCGGGACCCCCGGAGCAGCACCCTAGAGCCGGAAGACGAGGACGATGAGGAAGATGAG
GACACCATGACGAGGCTGGGTCCCGATGACACGCTGCAGGGCCAGGAGCTGTCCACAGAGCCCGACGGGC
CCCTTAGTGTCAATGTCTTCACGTCAGCAGAGGAGCTAGAGCGGGCACAGCGGCTGGAGGAGCGTGAACG
AATCCTGCGGGAGATCTGGCGCACTGGGCAGCCAGACCTGCTGGGCAGTGGCACGCTCGGGCCCGGAGCC
ACGGCCACGCTGGGACGAATGCACTATTACTAATGGGCCGCGACGATGTTTAAACTTCGAAACGCGTGAA
TTCCTCGAGGGCGGCCGCTCTAGAGTCGACGGGCCGCGGTAACAATTGTTAACTAACTTAAGCTAGCAAC
GGTTTCCCTCTAGCGGGATCAATTCCGCCCCCCCCCCCTAACGTTACTGGCCGAAGCCGCTTGGAATAAG
GCCGGTGTGCGTTTGTCTATATGTTATTTTCCACCATATTGCCGTCTTTTGGCAATGTGAGGGCCCGGAA
ACCTGGCCCTGTCTTCTTGACGAGCATTCCTAGGGGTCTTTCCCCTCTCGCCAAAGGAATGCAAGGTCTG
TTGAATGTCGTGAAGGAAGCAGTTCCTCTGGAAGCTTCTTGAAGACAAACAACGTCTGTAGCGACCCTTT
GCAGGCAGCGGAACCCCCCACCTGGCGACAGGTGCCTCTGCGGCCAAAAGCCACGTGTATAAGATACACC
TGCAAAGGCGGCACAACCCCAGTGCCACGTTGTGAGTTGGATAGTTGTGGAAAGAGTCAAATGGCTCTCC
TCAAGCGTATTCAACAAGGGGCTGAAGGATGCCCAGAAGGTACCCCATTGTATGGGATCTGATCTGGGGC
CTCGGTGCACATGCTTTACATGTGTTTAGTCGAGGTTAAAAAAACGTCTAGGCCCCCCGAACCACGGGGA
CGTGGTTTTCCTTTGAAAAACACGATAATACCATGACCGAGTACAAGCCCACGGTGCGCCTCGCCACCCG
CGACGACGTCCCCAGGGCCGTACGCACCCTCGCCGCCGCGTTCGCCGACTACCCCGCCACGCGCCACACC
GTCGATCCGGACCGCCACATCGAGCGGGTCACCGAGCTGCAAGAACTCTTCCTCACGCGCGTCGGGCTCG
ACATCGGCAAGGTGTGGGTCGCGGACGACGGCGCCGCGGTGGCGGTCTGGACCACGCCGGAGAGCGTCGA
AGCGGGGGCGGTGTTCGCCGAGATCGGCCCGCGCATGGCCGAGTTGAGCGGTTCCCGGCTGGCCGCGCAG
CAACAGATGGAAGGCCTCCTGGCGCCGCACCGGCCCAAGGAGCCCGCGTGGTTCCTGGCCACCGTCGGCG
TCTCGCCCGACCACCAGGGCAAGGGTCTGGGCAGCGCCGTCGTGCTCCCCGGAGTGGAGGCGGCCGAGCG
CGCCGGGGTGCCCGCCTTCCTGGAGACCTCCGCGCCCCGCAACCTCCCCTTCTACGAGCGGCTCGGCTTC
ACCGTCACCGCCGACGTCGAGGTGCCCGAAGGACCGCGCACCTGGTGCATGACCCGCAAGCCCGGTGCCT
GACCCGGGCGGGGCGCGTCTGGAACAATCAACCTCTGGATTACAAAATTTGTGAAAGATTGACTGGTATT
CTTAACTATGTTGCTCCTTTTACGCTATGTGGATACGCTGCTTTAATGCCTTTGTATCATGCTATTGCTT
CCCGTATGGCTTTCATTTTCTCCTCCTTGTATAAATCCTGGTTGCTGTCTCTTTATGAGGAGTTGTGGCC
CGTTGTCAGGCAACGTGGCGTGGTGTGCACTGTGTTTGCTGACGCAACCCCCACTGGTTGGGGCATTGCC
ACCACCTGTCAGCTCCTTTCCGGGACTTTCGCTTTCCCCCTCCCTATTGCCACGGCGGAACTCATCGCCG
CCTGCCTTGCCCGCTGCTGGACAGGGGCTCGGCTGTTGGGCACTGACAATTCCGTGGTGTTGTCGGGGAA
GCTGACGTCCTTTCCATGGCTGCTCGCCTGTGTTGCCACCTGGATTCTGCGCGGGACGTCCTTCTGCTAC
GTCCCTTCGGCCCTCAATCCAGCGGACCTTCCTTCCCGCGGCCTGCTGCCGGCTCTGCGGCCTCTTCCGC
GTCTTCGCCTTCGCCCTCAGACGAGTCGGATCTCCCTTTGGGCCGCCTCCCCGCCTGGAATTAATTCTGC
AGTCGAGACCTAGAAAAACATGGAGCAATCACAAGTAGCAATACAGCAGCTACCAATGCTGATTGTGCCT
GGCTAGAAGCACAAGAGGAGGAGGAGGTGGGTTTTCCAGTCACACCTCAGGTACCTTTAAGACCAATGAC
TTACAAGGCAGCTGTAGATCTTAGCCACTTTTTAAAAGAAAAGAGGGGACTGGAAGGGCTAATTCACTCC
CAACGAAGACAAGATATCCTTGATCTGTGGATCTACCACACACAAGGCTACTTCCCTGATTAGCAGAACT
ACACACCAGGGCCAGGGGTCAGATATCCACTGACCTTTGGATGGTGCTACAAGCTAGTACCAGTTGAGCC
AGATAAGGTAGAAGAGGCCAATAAAGGAGAGAACACCAGCTTGTTACACCCTGTGAGCCTGCATGGGATG
GATGACCCGGAGAGAGAAGTGTTAGAGTGGAGGTTTGACAGCCGCCTAGCATTTCATCACGTGGCCCGAG
AGCTGCATCCGGAGTACTTCAAGAACTGCTGATATCGAGCTTGCTACAAGGGACTTTCCGCTGGGGACTT
TCCAGGGAGGCGTGGCCTGGGCGGGACTGGGGAGTGGCGAGCCCTCAGATCCTGCATATAAGCAGCTGCT
TTTTGCCTGTACTGGGTCTCTCTGGTTAGACCAGATCTGAGCCTGGGAGCTCTCTGGCTAACTAGGGAAC
CCACTGCTTAAGCCTCAATAAAGCTTGCCTTGAGTGCTTCAAGTAGTGTGTGCCCGTCTGTTGTGTGACT
CTGGTAACTAGAGATCCCTCAGACCCTTTTAGTCAGTGTGGAAAATCTCTAGCAGTAGTAGTTCATGTCA
TCTTATTATTCAGTATTTATAACTTGCAAAGAAATGAATATCAGAGAGTGAGAGGCCTTGACATTGCTAG
CGTTTACCGTCGACCTCTAGCTAGAGCTTGGCGTAATCATGGTCATAGCTGTTTCCTGTGTGAAATTGTT
ATCCGCTCACAATTCCACACAACATACGAGCCGGAAGCATAAAGTGTAAAGCCTGGGGTGCCTAATGAGT
GAGCTAACTCACATTAATTGCGTTGCGCTCACTGCCCGCTTTCCAGTCGGGAAACCTGTCGTGCCAGCTG
CATTAATGAATCGGCCAACGCGCGGGGAGAGGCGGTTTGCGTATTGGGCGCTCTTCCGCTTCCTCGCTCA
CTGACTCGCTGCGCTCGGTCGTTCGGCTGCGGCGAGCGGTATCAGCTCACTCAAAGGCGGTAATACGGTT
ATCCACAGAATCAGGGGATAACGCAGGAAAGAACATGTGAGCAAAAGGCCAGCAAAAGGCCAGGAACCGT
AAAAAGGCCGCGTTGCTGGCGTTTTTCCATAGGCTCCGCCCCCCTGACGAGCATCACAAAAATCGACGCT
CAAGTCAGAGGTGGCGAAACCCGACAGGACTATAAAGATACCAGGCGTTTCCCCCTGGAAGCTCCCTCGT
GCGCTCTCCTGTTCCGACCCTGCCGCTTACCGGATACCTGTCCGCCTTTCTCCCTTCGGGAAGCGTGGCG
CTTTCTCATAGCTCACGCTGTAGGTATCTCAGTTCGGTGTAGGTCGTTCGCTCCAAGCTGGGCTGTGTGC
ACGAACCCCCCGTTCAGCCCGACCGCTGCGCCTTATCCGGTAACTATCGTCTTGAGTCCAACCCGGTAAG
ACACGACTTATCGCCACTGGCAGCAGCCACTGGTAACAGGATTAGCAGAGCGAGGTATGTAGGCGGTGCT
ACAGAGTTCTTGAAGTGGTGGCCTAACTACGGCTACACTAGAAGAACAGTATTTGGTATCTGCGCTCTGC
TGAAGCCAGTTACCTTCGGAAAAAGAGTTGGTAGCTCTTGATCCGGCAAACAAACCACCGCTGGTAGCGG
TGGTTTTTTTGTTTGCAAGCAGCAGATTACGCGCAGAAAAAAAGGATCTCAAGAAGATCCTTTGATCTTT
TCTACGGGGTCTGACGCTCAGTGGAACGAAAACTCACGTTAAGGGATTTTGGTCATGAGATTATCAAAAA
GGATCTTCACCTAGATCCTTTTAAATTAAAAATGAAGTTTTAAATCAATCTAAAGTATATATGAGTAAAC
TTGGTCTGACAGTTACCAATGCTTAATCAGTGAGGCACCTATCTCAGCGATCTGTCTATTTCGTTCATCC
ATAGTTGCCTGACTCCCCGTCGTGTAGATAACTACGATACGGGAGGGCTTACCATCTGGCCCCAGTGCTG
CAATGATACCGCGAGACCCACGCTCACCGGCTCCAGATTTATCAGCAATAAACCAGCCAGCCGGAAGGGC
CGAGCGCAGAAGTGGTCCTGCAACTTTATCCGCCTCCATCCAGTCTATTAATTGTTGCCGGGAAGCTAGA
GTAAGTAGTTCGCCAGTTAATAGTTTGCGCAACGTTGTTGCCATTGCTACAGGCATCGTGGTGTCACGCT
CGTCGTTTGGTATGGCTTCATTCAGCTCCGGTTCCCAACGATCAAGGCGAGTTACATGATCCCCCATGTT
GTGCAAAAAAGCGGTTAGCTCCTTCGGTCCTCCGATCGTTGTCAGAAGTAAGTTGGCCGCAGTGTTATCA
CTCATGGTTATGGCAGCACTGCATAATTCTCTTACTGTCATGCCATCCGTAAGATGCTTTTCTGTGACTG
GTGAGTACTCAACCAAGTCATTCTGAGAATAGTGTATGCGGCGACCGAGTTGCTCTTGCCCGGCGTCAAT
ACGGGATAATACCGCGCCACATAGCAGAACTTTAAAAGTGCTCATCATTGGAAAACGTTCTTCGGGGCGA
AAACTCTCAAGGATCTTACCGCTGTTGAGATCCAGTTCGATGTAACCCACTCGTGCACCCAACTGATCTT
CAGCATCTTTTACTTTCACCAGCGTTTCTGGGTGAGCAAAAACAGGAAGGCAAAATGCCGCAAAAAAGGG
AATAAGGGCGACACGGAAATGTTGAATACTCATACTCTTCCTTTTTCAATATTATTGAAGCATTTATCAG
GGTTATTGTCTCATGAGCGGATACATATTTGAATGTATTTAGAAAAATAAACAAATAGGGGTTCCGCGCA
CATTTCCCCGAAAAGTGCCACCTGACGTCGACGGATCGGGAGATCAACTTGTTTATTGCAGCTTATAATG
GTTACAAATAAAGCAATAGCATCACAAATTTCACAAATAAAGCATTTTTTTCACTGCATTCTAGTTGTGG
TTTGTCCAAACTCATCAATGTATCTTATCATGTCTGGATCAACTGGATAACTCAAGCTAACCAAAATCAT
CCCAAACTTCCCACCCCATACCCTATTACCACTGCCAATTACCTGTGGTTTCATTTACTCTAAACCTGTG
ATTCCTCTGAATTATTTTCATTTTAAAGAAATTGTATTTGTTAAATATGTACTACAAACTTAGTAGT
Features (pLannotate 1.2.2; 24 found; start..end, strand, type, name):
    377..634     +  LTR            5' LTR (truncated): truncated 5' long terminal repeat (LTR) from HIV-1
    681..806     +  misc_feature   HIV-1 Ψ: packaging signal of human immunodeficiency virus type 1
    790..1128    +  CDS            HIV-1 gag (fragment): gag protein from human immunodeficiency virus 1; gag
   1303..1536    +  misc_feature   RRE: The Rev response element (RRE) of HIV-1 allows for Rev-dependent mRNA export from the nucleus to the cytoplasm.
   1913..2013    +  CDS            Rev (fragment): human immunodeficiency virus 1 (HIV-1) Rev protein; rev; enhances nuclear export of unspliced and incompletely spliced viral mRNAs
   2028..2143    +  misc_feature   cPPT/CTS: central polypurine tract and central termination sequence of HIV-1 (lacking the first T)
   2221..2432    +  promoter       EF-1α core promoter: core promoter for human elongation factor EF-1α
   2433..3371    +  intron         EF-1α intron A: intron upstream of the start codon of human EF-1α
   3396..3437    +  CDS            V5 tag: epitope tag from simian virus 5
   3459..3950    +  CDS            Eva1b: EVA1B_MOUSE - Also known as Fam176b. Experimental evidence at protein level: Swiss-Prot protein existence level 1. From Mus musculus (Mouse).
   4089..4650    +  misc_feature   IRES: internal ribosome entry site (IRES) of the encephalomyocarditis virus (EMCV)
   4653..5252    +  CDS            PuroR: puromycin N-acetyltransferase; pac from Streptomyces alboniger; confers resistance to puromycin
   5276..5864    +  misc_feature   WPRE: woodchuck hepatitis virus posttranscriptional regulatory element
   5881..6399    +  CDS            nef (fragment): NEF_HV1BR - Experimental evidence at protein level: Swiss-Prot protein existence level 1. Extracellular Nef protein targets CD4(+) T-lymphocytes for apoptosis by interacting with CXCR4 surface receptors (PubMed:14990729). From Human immunodeficiency virus type 1 group M subtype B (isolate BRU/LAI) (HIV-1).
   6447..6704    +  LTR            5' LTR (truncated): truncated 5' long terminal repeat (LTR) from HIV-1
   6856..6872    -  protein_bind   lac operator: The lac repressor binds to the lac operator to inhibit transcription in E. coli. This inhibition can be relieved by adding lactose or isopropyl-β-D-thiogalactopyranoside (IPTG). lac repressor encoded by lacI
   6880..6910    -  promoter       lac promoter: promoter for the E. coli lac operon
   6925..6946    -  protein_bind   CAP binding site: CAP binding activates transcription in the presence of cAMP. E. coli catabolite activator protein
   6959..7051    -  CDS            lacI (fragment): lac repressor; lacI; The lac repressor binds to the lac operator to inhibit transcription in E. coli. This inhibition can be relieved by adding lactose or isopropyl-β-D-thiogalactopyranoside (IPTG).
   7234..7822    -  rep_origin     ori: high-copy-number ColE1/pMB1/pBR322/pUC origin of replication
   7993..8853    -  CDS            AmpR: β-lactamase; bla; confers resistance to ampicillin, carbenicillin, and related antibiotics
   8854..8958    -  promoter       AmpR promoter: bla
   9006..9140    +  polyA_signal   SV40 poly(A) signal: SV40 polyadenylation signal
   9307..329     +  CDS            nef (fragment) (across the origin): NEF_HV1BR - Experimental evidence at protein level: Swiss-Prot protein existence level 1. Extracellular Nef protein targets CD4(+) T-lymphocytes for apoptosis by interacting with CXCR4 surface receptors (PubMed:14990729). From Human immunodeficiency virus type 1 group M subtype B (isolate BRU/LAI) (HIV-1).
