[The description below was written by a language model from this plasmid's Addgene catalogue record and pLannotate feature annotations shown in this document.]
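Description:
pLV V5-Eva1b is an HIV-1-based lentiviral transfer plasmid for mammalian expression of mouse Eva1b (also known as Fam176b) carrying an N-terminal V5 epitope tag. It was built by Gibson cloning into the pLV-EF1a-IRES-Puro backbone. In bacteria it is maintained through a high-copy ColE1/pUC-type origin and selected with ampicillin via the β-lactamase gene. Residual lac promoter/operator and lacI fragments in the backbone are cloning-vector remnants rather than functional parts of the payload.

The viral region is bounded by two HIV-1 LTR sequences, both annotated as truncated, and includes the Ψ packaging signal with an adjoining gag fragment, the Rev response element for Rev-dependent nuclear export of the genomic RNA, and the cPPT/CTS element that aids nuclear import and transduction. Partial nef sequences annotated next to each LTR, like the short Rev fragment, are residual viral sequence rather than intact genes. The vector encodes no functional viral proteins, so packaging functions must be provided in trans.

Within this frame, the human EF-1α core promoter with its intron A drives a single bicistronic transcript. The V5-Eva1b coding sequence comes first, followed by an EMCV IRES that allows internal translation initiation of puromycin N-acetyltransferase. Puromycin resistance is therefore linked to expression of the tagged protein. A WPRE downstream of the cassette enhances transcript stability and expression.

The construct is suited to producing lentiviral particles for stable delivery of V5-Eva1b into mammalian cells, selection of transduced populations with puromycin, and detection or immunoprecipitation of the protein through the V5 tag. The record does not describe a more specific experimental application.
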