Addgene plasmid #175158: pLV V5-Eva1b
Purpose: Lentiviral expression of V5-tagged mouse Eva1b
Depositing lab: Larry Gerace. Depositing organization: Scripps California (The Scripps Research Institute).
Backbone
  Vector backbone: pLV-EF1a-IRES-Puro
  Backbone manufacturer: Tobias Meyer (Addgene plasmid # 85132)
  Vector type: Mammalian Expression, Lentiviral
Growth in bacteria
  Bacterial resistance: Ampicillin, 100 μg/mL
  Growth temperature: 30°C
  Growth strain: NEB Stable
  Copy number: High Copy
Gene/Insert
  Gene/Insert name: Eva1b (alt name: Fam176b)
  Species: M. musculus (mouse)
  Entrez Gene: Eva1b (a.k.a. 2610027C15Rik, Fam176, Fam176b)
  Tag / fusion protein: V5 (N terminal on insert)
  Cloning method: Gibson Cloning
Terms and licenses: Academic/Nonprofit Terms; Industry Terms: Not Available to Industry
How to cite: pLV V5-Eva1b was a gift from Larry Gerace (Addgene plasmid # 175158 ; http://n2t.net/addgene:175158 ; RRID:Addgene_175158)
